>Addgene plasmid #181737 | Phage-PGK-FLAG-HA-T(WT) | addgene full sequence | sequence record 357225 | Addgene NGS Result
TGGAAGGGCTAATTCACTCCCAAAGAAGACAAGATATCCTTGATCTGTGGATCTACCACACACAAGGCTA
CTTCCCTGATTAGCAGAACTACACACCAGGGCCAGGGGTCAGATATCCACTGACCTTTGGATGGTGCTAC
AAGCTAGTACCAGTTGAGCCAGATAAGGTAGAAGAGGCCAATAAAGGAGAGAACACCAGCTTGTTACACC
CTGTGAGCCTGCATGGGATGGATGACCCGGAGAGAGAAGTGTTAGAGTGGAGGTTTGACAGCCGCCTAGC
ATTTCATCACGTGGCCCGAGAGCTGCATCCGGAGTACTTCAAGAACTGCTGATATCGAGCTTGCTACAAG
GGACTTTCCGCTGGGGACTTTCCAGGGAGGCGTGGCCTGGGCGGGACTGGGGAGTGGCGAGCCCTCAGAT
CCTGCATATAAGCAGCTGCTTTTTGCCTGTACTGGGTCTCTCTGGTTAGACCAGATCTGAGCCTGGGAGC
TCTCTGGCTAACTAGGGAACCCACTGCTTAAGCCTCAATAAAGCTTGCCTTGAGTGCTTCAAGTAGTGTG
TGCCCGTCTGTTGTGTGACTCTGGTAACTAGAGATCCCTCAGACCCTTTTAGTCAGTGTGGAAAATCTCT
AGCAGTGGCGCCCGAACAGGGACTTGAAAGCGAAAGGGAAACCAGAGGAGCTCTCTCGACGCAGGACTCG
GCTTGCTGAAGCGCGCACGGCAAGAGGCGAGGGGCGGCGACTGGTGAGTACGCCAAAAATTTTGACTAGC
GGAGGCTAGAAGGAGAGAGATGGGTGCGAGAGCGTCAGTATTAAGCGGGGGAGAATTAGATCGCGATGGG
AAAAAATTCGGTTAAGGCCAGGGGGAAAGAAAAAATATAAATTAAAACATATAGTATGGGCAAGCAGGGA
GCTAGAACGATTCGCAGTTAATCCTGGCCTGTTAGAAACATCAGAAGGCTGTAGACAAATACTGGGACAG
CTACAACCATCCCTTCAGACAGGATCAGAAGAACTTAGATCATTATATAATACAGTAGCAACCCTCTATT
GTGTGCATCAAAGGATAGAGATAAAAGACACCAAGGAAGCTTTAGACAAGATAGAGGAAGAGCAAAACAA
AAGTAAGACCACCGCACAGCAAGCGGCCGGCCGCTGATCTTCAGACCTGGAGGAGGAGATATGAGGGACA
ATTGGAGAAGTGAATTATATAAATATAAAGTAGTAAAAATTGAACCATTAGGAGTAGCACCCACCAAGGC
AAAGAGAAGAGTGGTGCAGAGAGAAAAAAGAGCAGTGGGAATAGGAGCTTTGTTCCTTGGGTTCTTGGGA
GCAGCAGGAAGCACTATGGGCGCAGCGTCAATGACGCTGACGGTACAGGCCAGACAATTATTGTCTGGTA
TAGTGCAGCAGCAGAACAATTTGCTGAGGGCTATTGAGGCGCAACAGCATCTGTTGCAACTCACAGTCTG
GGGCATCAAGCAGCTCCAGGCAAGAATCCTGGCTGTGGAAAGATACCTAAAGGATCAACAGCTCCTGGGG
ATTTGGGGTTGCTCTGGAAAACTCATTTGCACCACTGCTGTGCCTTGGAATGCTAGTTGGAGTAATAAAT
CTCTGGAACAGATTTGGAATCACACGACCTGGATGGAGTGGGACAGAGAAATTAACAATTACACAAGCTT
AATACACTCCTTAATTGAAGAATCGCAAAACCAGCAAGAAAAGAATGAACAAGAATTATTGGAATTAGAT
AAATGGGCAAGTTTGTGGAATTGGTTTAACATAACAAATTGGCTGTGGTATATAAAATTATTCATAATGA
TAGTAGGAGGCTTGGTAGGTTTAAGAATAGTTTTTGCTGTACTTTCTATAGTGAATAGAGTTAGGCAGGG
ATATTCACCATTATCGTTTCAGACCCACCTCCCAACCCCGAGGGGACCCGACAGGCCCGAAGGAATAGAA
GAAGAAGGTGGAGAGAGAGACAGAGACAGATCCATTCGATTAGTGAACGGATCTCGACGGTATCGCCGAA
TTCACAAATGGCAGTATTCATCCACAATTTTAAAAGAAAAGGGGGGATTGGGGGGTACAGTGCAGGGGAA
AGAATAGTAGACATAATAGCAACAGACATACAAACTAAAGAATTACAAAAACAAATTACAAAAATTCAAA
ATTTTCGGGTTTATTACAGGGACAGCAGAGATCCAGTTTGGACTAGCATTCTACCGGGTAGGGGAGGCGC
TTTTCCCAAGGCAGTCTGGAGCATGCGCTTTAGCAGCCCCGCTGGGCACTTGGCGCTACACAAGTGGCCT
CTGGCCTCGCACACATTCCACATCCACCGGTAGGCGCCAACCGGCTCCGTTCTTTGGTGGCCCCTTCGCG
CCACCTTCTACTCCTCCCCTAGTCAGGAAGTTCCCCCCCGCCCCGCAGCTCGCGTCGTGCAGGACGTGAC
AAATGGAAGTAGCACGTCTCACTAGTCTCGTGCAGATGGACAGCACCGCTGAGCAATGGAAGCGGGTAGG
CCTTTGGGGCAGCGGCCAATAGCAGCTTTGCTCCTTCGCTTTCTGGGCTCAGGGGCGGGGCGGGCGCCCG
AAGGTCCTCCGGAGGCCCGGCATTCTGCACGCTTCAAAAGCGCACGTCTGCCGCGCTGTTCTCCTCTTCC
TCATCTCCGGGCCTTTCGACCTGCGGCCGCAGATCTCTCGAGGTTGATCTGCCACCATGGACTACAAGGA
TGACGATGACAAGCTCGATGGAGGATACCCATACGATGTTCCAGATTACGCTGCTCGAGGTTATCAAACA
AGTTTGTACAAAAAAGCAGGCTTCACCATGAGCTCCCCTGGCACCGAGAGCGCGGGAAAGAGCCTGCAGT
ACCGAGTGGACCACCTGCTGAGCGCCGTGGAGAATGAGCTGCAGGCGGGCAGCGAGAAGGGCGACCCCAC
AGAGCGCGAACTGCGCGTGGGCCTGGAGGAGAGCGAGCTGTGGCTGCGCTTCAAGGAGCTCACCAATGAG
ATGATCGTGACCAAGAACGGCAGGAGGATGTTTCCGGTGCTGAAGGTGAACGTGTCTGGCCTGGACCCCA
ACGCCATGTACTCCTTCCTGCTGGACTTCGTGGCGGCGGACAACCACCGCTGGAAGTACGTGAACGGGGA
ATGGGTGCCGGGGGGCAAGCCGGAGCCGCAGGCGCCCAGCTGCGTCTACATCCACCCCGACTCGCCCAAC
TTCGGGGCCCACTGGATGAAGGCTCCCGTCTCCTTCAGCAAAGTCAAGCTCACCAACAAGCTCAACGGAG
GGGGCCAGATCATGCTGAACTCCTTGCATAAGTATGAGCCTCGAATCCACATAGTGAGAGTTGGGGGTCC
ACAGCGCATGATCACCAGCCACTGCTTCCCTGAGACCCAGTTCATAGCTGTGACTGCTTATCAGAACGAG
GAGATCACAGCTCTTAAAATTAAGTACAATCCATTTGCAAAAGCTTTCCTTGATGCAAAGGAAAGAAGTG
ATCACAAAGAGATGATGGAGGAACCCGGAGACAGCCAGCAACCTGGGTACTCCCAATCAGGGGGGTGGCT
TCTTCCTGGAACCAGCACCCTGTGTCCACCTGCAAATCCTCATCCTCAGTTTGGAGGTGCCCTCTCCCTC
CCCTCCACGCACAGCTGTGACAGGTACCCAACCCTGAGGAGCCACCGGTCCTCACCCTACCCCAGCCCCT
ATGCTCATCGGAACAATTCTCCAACCTATTCTGACAACTCACCTGCATGTTTATCCATGCTGCAATCCCA
TGACAATTGGTCCAGCCTTGGAATGCCTGCCCATCCCAGCATGCTCCCCGTGAGCCACAATGCCAGCCCA
CCTACCAGCTCCAGTCAGTACCCCAGCCTGTGGTCTGTGAGCAACGGCGCCGTCACCCCGGGCTCCCAGG
CAGCAGCCGTGTCCAACGGGCTGGGGGCCCAGTTCTTCCGGGGCTCCCCCGCGCACTACACACCCCTCAC
CCATCCGGTCTCGGCGCCCTCTTCCTCGGGATCCCCACTGTACGAAGGGGCGGCCGCGGCCACAGACATC
GTGGACAGCCAGTACGACGCCGCAGCCCAAGGCCGCCTCATAGCCTCATGGACACCTGTGTCGCCACCTT
CCATGTGAGACCCAGCTTTCTTGTACAAAGTGGTTCGATAACGAATTCCGCCCCCCCCCCCTAACGTTAC
TGGCCGAAGCCGCTTGGAATAAGGCCGGTGTGCGTTTGTCTATATGTTATTTTCCACCATATTGCCGTCT
TTTGGCAATGTGAGGGCCCGGAAACCTGGCCCTGTCTTCTTGACGAGCATTCCTAGGGGTCTTTCCCCTC
TCGCCAAAGGAATGCAAGGTCTGTTGAATGTCGTGAAGGAAGCAGTTCCTCTGGAAGCTTCTTGAAGACA
AACAACGTCTGTAGCGACCCTTTGCAGGCAGCGGAACCCCCCACCTGGCGACAGGTGCCTCTGCGGCCAA
AAGCCACGTGTATAAGATACACCTGCAAAGGCGGCACAACCCCAGTGCCACGTTGTGAGTTGGATAGTTG
TGGAAAGAGTCAAATGGCTCTCCTCAAGCGTATTCAACAAGGGGCTGAAGGATGCCCAGAAGGTACCCCA
TTGTATGGGATCTGATCTGGGGCCTCGGTGCACATGCTTTACATGTGTTTAGTCGAGGTTAAAAAAACGT
CTAGGCCCCCCGAACCACGGGGACGTGGTTTTCCTTTGAAAAACACGATGATAATATGGCCACAACCATG
ACCGAGTACAAGCCCACGGTGCGCCTCGCCACCCGCGACGACGTCCCCAGGGCCGTACGCACCCTCGCCG
CCGCGTTCGCCGACTACCCCGCCACGCGCCACACCGTCGATCCGGACCGCCACATCGAGCGGGTCACCGA
GCTGCAAGAACTCTTCCTCACGCGCGTCGGGCTCGACATCGGCAAGGTGTGGGTCGCGGACGACGGCGCC
GCGGTGGCGGTCTGGACCACGCCGGAGAGCGTCGAAGCGGGGGCGGTGTTCGCCGAGATCGGCCCGCGCA
TGGCCGAGTTGAGCGGTTCCCGGCTGGCCGCGCAGCAACAGATGGAAGGCCTCCTGGCGCCGCACCGGCC
CAAGGAGCCCGCGTGGTTCCTGGCCACCGTCGGCGTCTCGCCCGACCACCAGGGCAAGGGTCTGGGCAGC
GCCGTCGTGCTCCCCGGAGTGGAGGCGGCCGAGCGCGCCGGGGTGCCCGCCTTCCTGGAGACCTCCGCGC
CCCGCAACCTCCCCTTCTACGAGCGGCTCGGCTTCACCGTCACCGCCGACGTCGAGGTGCCCGAAGGACC
GCGCACCTGGTGCATGACCCGCAAGCCCGGTGCCTGATGCATCGATGGATCCTAATCAACCTCTGGATTA
CAAAATTTGTGAAAGATTGACTGGTATTCTTAACTATGTTGCTCCTTTTACGCTATGTGGATACGCTGCT
TTAATGCCTTTGTATCATGCTATTGCTTCCCGTATGGCTTTCATTTTCTCCTCCTTGTATAAATCCTGGT
TGCTGTCTCTTTATGAGGAGTTGTGGCCCGTTGTCAGGCAACGTGGCGTGGTGTGCACTGTGTTTGCTGA
CGCAACCCCCACTGGTTGGGGCATTGCCACCACCTGTCAGCTCCTTTCCGGGACTTTCGCTTTCCCCCTC
CCTATTGCCACGGCGGAACTCATCGCCGCCTGCCTTGCCCGCTGCTGGACAGGGGCTCGGCTGTTGGGCA
CTGACAATTCCGTGGTGTTGTCGGGGAAATCATCGTCCTTTCCTTGGCTGCTCGCCTGTGTTGCCACCTG
GATTCTGCGCGGGACGTCCTTCTGCTACGTCCCTTCGGCCCTCAATCCAGCGGACCTTCCTTCCCGCGGC
CTGCTGCCGGCTCTGCGGCCTCTTCCGCGTCTTCGCCTTCGCCCTCAGACGAGTCGGATCTCCCTTTGGG
CCGCCTCCCCGCCTGAGATCCTTTAAGACCAATGACTTACAAGGCAGCTGTAGATCTTAGCCACTTTTTA
AAAGAAAAGGGGGGACTGGAAGGGCTAATTCACTCCCAACGAAGACAAGATCTGCTTTTTGCTTGTACTG
GGTCTCTCTGGTTAGACCAGATCTGAGCCTGGGAGCTCTCTGGCTAACTAGGGAACCCACTGCTTAAGCC
TCAATAAAGCTTGCCTTGAGTGCTTCAAGTAGTGTGTGCCCGTCTGTTGTGTGACTCTGGTAACTAGAGA
TCCCTCAGACCCTTTTAGTCAGTGTGGAAAATCTCTAGCAGTAGTAGTTCATGTCATCTTATTATTCAGT
ATTTATAACTTGCAAAGAAATGAATATCAGAGAGTGAGAGGCCCGGGTTAATTAAGGAAAGGGCTAGATC
ATTCTTGAAGACGAAAGGGCCTCGTGATACGCCTATTTTTATAGGTTAATGTCATGATAATAATGGTTTC
TTAGACGTCAGGTGGCACTTTTCGGGGAAATGTGCGCGGAACCCCTATTTGTTTATTTTTCTAAATACAT
TCAAATATGTATCCGCTCATGAGACAATAACCCTGATAAATGCTTCAATAATATTGAAAAAGGAAGAGTA
TGAGTATTCAACATTTCCGTGTCGCCCTTATTCCCTTTTTTGCGGCATTTTGCCTTCCTGTTTTTGCTCA
CCCAGAAACGCTGGTGAAAGTAAAAGATGCTGAAGATCAGTTGGGTGCACGAGTGGGTTACATCGAACTG
GATCTCAACAGCGGTAAGATCCTTGAGAGTTTTCGCCCCGAAGAACGTTTTCCAATGATGAGCACTTTTA
AAGTTCTGCTATGTGGCGCGGTATTATCCCGTGTTGACGCCGGGCAAGAGCAACTCGGTCGCCGCATACA
CTATTCTCAGAATGACTTGGTTGAGTACTCACCAGTCACAGAAAAGCATCTTACGGATGGCATGACAGTA
AGAGAATTATGCAGTGCTGCCATAACCATGAGTGATAACACTGCGGCCAACTTACTTCTGACAACGATCG
GAGGACCGAAGGAGCTAACCGCTTTTTTGCACAACATGGGGGATCATGTAACTCGCCTTGATCGTTGGGA
ACCGGAGCTGAATGAAGCCATACCAAACGACGAGCGTGACACCACGATGCCTGTAGCAATGGCAACAACG
TTGCGCAAACTATTAACTGGCGAACTACTTACTCTAGCTTCCCGGCAACAATTAATAGACTGGATGGAGG
CGGATAAAGTTGCAGGACCACTTCTGCGCTCGGCCCTTCCGGCTGGCTGGTTTATTGCTGATAAATCTGG
AGCCGGTGAGCGTGGGTCTCGCGGTATCATTGCAGCACTGGGGCCAGATGGTAAGCCCTCCCGTATCGTA
GTTATCTACACGACGGGGAGTCAGGCAACTATGGATGAACGAAATAGACAGATCGCTGAGATAGGTGCCT
CACTGATTAAGCATTGGTAACTGTCAGACCAAGTTTACTCATATATACTTTAGATTGATTTAAAACTTCA
TTTTTAATTTAAAAGGATCTAGGTGAAGATCCTTTTTGATAATCTCATGACCAAAATCCCTTAACGTGAG
TTTTCGTTCCACTGAGCGTCAGACCCCGTAGAAAAGATCAAAGGATCTTCTTGAGATCCTTTTTTTCTGC
GCGTAATCTGCTGCTTGCAAACAAAAAAACCACCGCTACCAGCGGTGGTTTGTTTGCCGGATCAAGAGCT
ACCAACTCTTTTTCCGAAGGTAACTGGCTTCAGCAGAGCGCAGATACCAAATACTGTTCTTCTAGTGTAG
CCGTAGTTAGGCCACCACTTCAAGAACTCTGTAGCACCGCCTACATACCTCGCTCTGCTAATCCTGTTAC
CAGTGGCTGCTGCCAGTGGCGATAAGTCGTGTCTTACCGGGTTGGACTCAAGACGATAGTTACCGGATAA
GGCGCAGCGGTCGGGCTGAACGGGGGGTTCGTGCACACAGCCCAGCTTGGAGCGAACGACCTACACCGAA
CTGAGATACCTACAGCGTGAGCTATGAGAAAGCGCCACGCTTCCCGAAGGGAGAAAGGCGGACAGGTATC
CGGTAAGCGGCAGGGTCGGAACAGGAGAGCGCACGAGGGAGCTTCCAGGGGGAAACGCCTGGTATCTTTA
TAGTCCTGTCGGGTTTCGCCACCTCTGACTTGAGCGTCGATTTTTGTGATGCTCGTCAGGGGGGCGGAGC
CTATGGAAAAACGCCAGCAACGCGGCCTTTTTACGGTTCCTGGCCTTTTGCTGGCCTTTTGCTCACATGT
TCTTTCCTGCGTTATCCCCTGATTCTGTGGATAACCGTATTACCGCCTTTGAGTGAGCTGATACCGCTCG
CCGCAGCCGAACGACCGAGCGCAGCGAGTCAGTGAGCGAGGAAGCGGAAGAGCGCCCAATACGCAAACCG
CCTCTCCCCGCGCGTTGGCCGATTCATTAATGCAGCAAGCTCATGGCTGACTAATTTTTTTTATTTATGC
AGAGGCCGAGGCCGCCTCGGCCTCTGAGCTATTCCAGAAGTAGTGAGGAGGCTTTTTTGGAGGCCTAGGC
TTTTGCAAAAAGCTCCCCGTGGCACGACAGGTTTCCCGACTGGAAAGCGGGCAGTGAGCGCAACGCAATT
AATGTGAGTTAGCTCACTCATTAGGCACCCCAGGCTTTACACTTTATGCTTCCGGCTCGTATGTTGTGTG
GAATTGTGAGCGGATAACAATTTCACACAGGAAACAGCTATGACATGATTACGAATTTCACAAATAAAGC
ATTTTTTTCACTGCATTCTAGTTGTGGTTTGTCCAAACTCATCAATGTATCTTATCATGTCTGGATCAAC
TGGATAACTCAAGCTAACCAAAATCATCCCAAACTTCCCACCCCATACCCTATTACCACTGCCAATTACC
TGTGGTTTCATTTACTCTAAACCTGTGATTCCTCTGAATTATTTTCATTTTAAAGAAATTGTATTTGTTA
AATATGTACTACAAACTTAGTAGT
Features (pLannotate 1.2.2; 29 found; start..end, strand, type, name):
    377..634     +  LTR            5' LTR (truncated): truncated 5' long terminal repeat (LTR) from HIV-1
    681..806     +  misc_feature   HIV-1 Ψ: packaging signal of human immunodeficiency virus type 1
    790..1128    +  CDS            HIV-1 gag (fragment): gag protein from human immunodeficiency virus 1; gag
   1303..1536    +  misc_feature   RRE: The Rev response element (RRE) of HIV-1 allows for Rev-dependent mRNA export from the nucleus to the cytoplasm.
   1913..2013    +  CDS            Rev (fragment): human immunodeficiency virus 1 (HIV-1) Rev protein; rev; enhances nuclear export of unspliced and incompletely spliced viral mRNAs
   2058..2175    +  misc_feature   cPPT/CTS: central polypurine tract and central termination sequence of HIV-1
   2226..2572    +  promoter       PGK promoter (fragment): mouse phosphoglycerate kinase 1 promoter
   2565..2678    +  promoter       PGK promoter (fragment): mouse phosphoglycerate kinase 1 promoter
   2723..2743    +  CDS            FLAG (fragment): FLAG® epitope tag, followed by an enterokinase cleavage site
   2756..2782    +  CDS            3xHA (fragment): three tandem HA epitope tags
   2798..2822    +  protein_bind   attB1: mutant version of attB; recombination site for the Gateway® BP reaction BP Clonase™
   2828..4135    +  CDS            TBXT: TBXT_HUMAN - Also known as T. Experimental evidence at protein level: Swiss-Prot protein existence level 1. Involved in the transcriptional regulation of genes required for mesoderm formation and differentiation. Binds to a palindromic site (called T site) and activates gene transcription when bound to such a site. From Homo sapiens (Human).
   4140..4164    -  protein_bind   attB2: mutant version of attB; recombination site for the Gateway® BP reaction BP Clonase™
   4282..4744    +  misc_feature   IRES: internal ribosome entry site (IRES) of the encephalomyocarditis virus (EMCV)
   4758..5357    +  CDS            PuroR: puromycin N-acetyltransferase; pac from Streptomyces alboniger; confers resistance to puromycin
   5374..5962    +  misc_feature   WPRE: woodchuck hepatitis virus posttranscriptional regulatory element
   5970..6035    +  CDS            nef (fragment): NEF_HV1Z2 - Experimental evidence at protein level: Swiss-Prot protein existence level 1. Extracellular Nef protein targets CD4(+) T-lymphocytes for apoptosis by interacting with CXCR4 surface receptors. From Human immunodeficiency virus type 1 group M subtype D (isolate Z2/CDC-Z34) (HIV-1).
   6037..6270    +  LTR            3' LTR (ΔU3): self-inactivating 3' long terminal repeat (LTR) from HIV-1
   6475..6579    +  promoter       AmpR promoter: bla
   6580..7440    +  CDS            AmpR: β-lactamase; bla; confers resistance to ampicillin, carbenicillin, and related antibiotics
   7611..8199    +  rep_origin     ori: high-copy-number ColE1/pMB1/pBR322/pUC origin of replication
   8382..8436    +  CDS            lacI (fragment): lac repressor; lacI; The lac repressor binds to the lac operator to inhibit transcription in E. coli. This inhibition can be relieved by adding lactose or isopropyl-β-D-thiogalactopyranoside (IPTG).
   8442..8535    +  rep_origin     SV40 ori (fragment): SV40 origin of replication
   8560..8597    +  CDS            lacI (fragment): lac repressor; lacI; The lac repressor binds to the lac operator to inhibit transcription in E. coli. This inhibition can be relieved by adding lactose or isopropyl-β-D-thiogalactopyranoside (IPTG).
   8610..8631    +  protein_bind   CAP binding site: CAP binding activates transcription in the presence of cAMP. E. coli catabolite activator protein
   8646..8676    +  promoter       lac promoter: promoter for the E. coli lac operon
   8684..8700    +  protein_bind   lac operator: The lac repressor binds to the lac operator to inhibit transcription in E. coli. This inhibition can be relieved by adding lactose or isopropyl-β-D-thiogalactopyranoside (IPTG). lac repressor encoded by lacI
   8734..8817    +  polyA_signal   SV40 poly(A) signal (fragment): SV40 polyadenylation signal
   8984..329     +  CDS            nef (fragment) (across the origin): NEF_HV1BR - Experimental evidence at protein level: Swiss-Prot protein existence level 1. Extracellular Nef protein targets CD4(+) T-lymphocytes for apoptosis by interacting with CXCR4 surface receptors (PubMed:14990729). From Human immunodeficiency virus type 1 group M subtype B (isolate BRU/LAI) (HIV-1).
