[The description below was written by a language model from this plasmid's Addgene catalogue record and pLannotate feature annotations shown in this document.]
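Description:
Phage-PGK-FLAG-HA-T(WT) is an HIV-1-derived lentiviral expression plasmid of about 9 kb, made by Gateway recombination of the human T (brachyury, TBXT) open reading frame into the Phage-PGK-FLAG-HA-DEST destination backbone. It is maintained in E. coli through a high-copy ColE1/pUC-type origin and an ampicillin resistance gene (β-lactamase). The record lists a recombination-tolerant growth strain, a common choice for plasmids carrying repeated LTRs. The viral portion contains a truncated 5' LTR, the Ψ packaging signal with a gag fragment, the Rev response element, the cPPT/CTS, and a U3-deleted, self-inactivating 3' LTR. The plasmid therefore provides the transfer genome, while the structural and envelope functions needed for packaging must be supplied from other plasmids.

Between the LTRs, a mouse PGK promoter drives one bicistronic transcript. Its first cistron begins with N-terminal FLAG and HA epitope tags, followed by an attB1 site, the TBXT coding sequence and attB2, so brachyury is expressed as a tagged fusion that can be detected or immunoprecipitated. An EMCV IRES then allows translation of puromycin N-acetyltransferase for selection of transduced mammalian cells, and a WPRE upstream of the 3' LTR enhances transcript expression. The insert encodes wild-type protein but carries a silent C-to-T change in the third position of the alanine codon at residue 194. This change destroys the PAM of an sgRNA directed against endogenous T. That design suggests use as a CRISPR-resistant cDNA for rescue or add-back experiments, although the stated purpose is simply lentiviral expression of the brachyury ORF in mammalian cells.
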