Addgene plasmid #181737: Phage-PGK-FLAG-HA-T(WT)
Purpose: for lentiviral expression of brachyury ORF in mammalian cells
Depositing lab: Charles Lin. Depositing organization: Baylor College of Medicine.
Backbone
  Vector backbone: Phage-PGK-FLAG-HA-DEST
  Vector type: Lentiviral
Growth in bacteria
  Bacterial resistance: Ampicillin, 100 μg/mL
  Growth temperature: 37°C
  Growth strain: NEB Stable
  Copy number: High Copy
Gene/Insert
  Gene/Insert name: T (brachyury)
  Species: H. sapiens (human)
  Mutation: a silent mutation in the PAM site of an sgRNAt targeting enodgenous T (sg_T: CCCTGAGACCCAGTTCATAG) at amino acid 194 - C to T at position 3 of alanine.
  Cloning method: Gateway Cloning
Terms and licenses: Academic/Nonprofit Terms; Industry Terms: Not Available to Industry
How to cite: Phage-PGK-FLAG-HA-T(WT) was a gift from Charles Lin (Addgene plasmid # 181737 ; http://n2t.net/addgene:181737 ; RRID:Addgene_181737)
